>Addgene plasmid #122991 | pLenti-EF1alpha-IRES-EGFP-Flag-hRPGRIP1L | addgene full sequence | sequence record 238042 | Addgene NGS Result
GGAATTCGGCCATTACGGCCACCATGGATTACAAGGATGACGACGATAAGATCTCGAATTCGTCTGGTCC
AACTGATGAGACTGCAGGAGACTTGCCTGTGAAAGATACAGGTCTAAACCTCTTTGGAATGGGAGGGTTA
CAAGAAACTTCAACAACACGGACAATGAAGTCTCGCCAGGCAGTGTCACGTGTCAGTCGTGAGGAACTGG
AAGACAGATTTTTGCGTTTGCATGATGAGAACATTTTACTTAAACAGCATGCCCGCAAGCAGGAGGATAA
AATTAAAAGAATGGCCACCAAGTTAATACGGCTAGTTAATGACAAGAAAAGATATGAGCGGGTTGGTGGC
GGCCCCAAGCGGCTGGGACGAGATGTGGAAATGGAAGAAATGATTGAGCAGCTGCAAGAGAAAGTTCATG
AGCTTGAAAAACAAAATGAAACCCTCAAAAACAGACTGATTTCAGCCAAACAGCAACTTCAAACCCAGGG
TTACAGGCAAACTCCATACAATAATGTACAATCTCGTATTAACACTGGGCGTAGAAAAGCAAATGAAAAT
GCTGGTTTACAGGAATGCCCCAGGAAAGGTATAAAATTCCAAGATGCAGATGTAGCAGAAACTCCACATC
CCATGTTTACAAAATATGGCAACAGTTTACTTGAAGAAGCCAGAGGAGAAATAAGAAATTTAGAAAACGT
TATTCAGTCACAAAGAGGCCAGATAGAGGAGTTAGAGCACTTGGCTGAGATCCTGAAAACTCAGTTGAGG
AGAAAAGAAAATGAAATTGAGTTATCTCTTCTTCAGCTTCGAGAACAGCAAGCTACAGATCAAAGGTCAA
ATATTCGGGACAATGTAGAAATGATTAAGCTTCATAAACAGCTAGTAGAGAAAAGCAATGCTCTTTCAGC
AATGGAAGGAAAATTTATTCAGCTTCAAGAGAAGCAAAGAACTCTCAGAATCAGCCACGATGCTTTGATG
GCAAATGGGGATGAATTAAACATGCAACTTAAAGAGCAGCGTTTAAAATGCTGCAGTCTTGAGAAACAAT
TACATTCTATGAAGTTTTCTGAAAGAAGAATAGAAGAGCTGCAGGATAGAATTAATGATTTAGAAAAGGA
ACGGGAACTTTTAAAGGAAAACTATGATAAACTTTATGACAGTGCCTTCAGTGCTGCCCATGAAGAGCAA
TGGAAGTTAAAGGAGCAACAGCTGAAAGTGCAGATTGCTCAGCTCGAGACTGCCTTGAAGTCTGACTTAA
CAGACAAAACTGAAATCCTTGACAGATTAAAAACTGAAAGAGATCAAAATGAAAAACTCGTTCAAGAGAA
TAGAGAACTACAGTTACAGTATCTGGAACAAAAGCAACAACTTGATGAACTTAAAAAACGCATAAAATTG
TACAACCAGGAGAATGATATTAATGCTGATGAATTGAGTGAAGCTCTCCTACTTATAAAGGCTCAAAAAG
AACAAAAAAATGGAGACCTTTCCTTTTTAGTGAAAGTAGATAGTGAAATTAATAAAGATCTAGAACGCTC
TATGAGAGAGCTGCAAGCAACTCATGCAGAAACGGTGCAAGAGCTGGAAAAGACAAGAAACATGCTAATT
ATGCAACACAAAATTAATAAAGATTATCAGATGGAGGTTGAGGCAGTGACCCGTAAGATGGAAAATTTGC
AGCAAGATTATGAACTCAAAGTGGAACAGTATGTTCATCTTCTTGATATCAGGGCTGCACGTATCCATAA
ACTAGAAGCCCAATTAAAGGATATTGCCTATGACACCAAGCAGTACAAATTTAAACCAGAAATCATGCCA
GATGACTCTGTTGATGAATTTGGTGAAACCATCCACTTAGAACGAGGCGAAAATCTATTTGAAATCCATA
TCAACAAAGTAACCTTTTCTTCTGAAGTTTTACAGGCATCTGGAGATAAAGAGCCTGTCACTTTCTGTAC
CTATGCTTTCTATGATTTTGAACTACAGACAACTCCCGTAGTGCGAGGCCTTCATCCCGAATATAACTTC
ACTTCTCAATATCTTGTTCATGTTAATGACTTATTTTTGCAATATATTCAGAAGAATACTATCACCCTTG
AGGTCCACCAGGCTTATAGCACAGAATATGAAACAATTGCAGCATGTCAATTAAAATTTCACGAAATTCT
TGAAAAAAGCGGCCGAATATTTTGTACAGCAAGTTTGATTGGAACAAAAGGAGACATCCCAAATTTTGGC
ACAGTGGAATACTGGTTCCGATTAAGAGTTCCCATGGATCAAGCAATTCGACTTTATCGAGAAAGGGCAA
AGGCTTTGGGGTATATAACATCAAATTTTAAGGGGCCAGAGCATATGCAGTCGTTAAGTCAGCAAGCACC
CAAAACTGCTCAACTCAGTTCTACAGATTCCACAGATGGCAACTTAAATGAACTTCACATTACAATAAGA
TGTTGCAACCACCTGCAGTCCCGAGCAAGCCACCTGCAGCCACACCCATATGTTGTGTACAAGTTTTTTG
ATTTTGCAGACCATGATACAGCTATCATTCCCAGTAGCAATGATCCACAGTTTGATGATCATATGTATTT
CCCAGTGCCAATGAATATGGACTTGGATCGATACCTTAAGTCAGAGTCTCTGAGTTTTTATGTTTTTGAT
GATAGTGATACCCAGGAGAATATTTACATAGGAAAAGTCAATGTGCCTCTGATTTCGTTGGCACATGACA
GGTGTATCTCAGGAATATTTGAGTTAACAGACCATCAAAAGCATCCTGCTGGCACCATCCATGTTATATT
GAAATGGAAATTTGCTTACCTTCCACCAAGTGGATCAATAACAACTGAAGACTTAGGAAATTTCATTCGC
AGCGAAGAGCCAGAAGTTGTTCAAAGACTTCCTCCAGCATCCTCTGTTAGCACACTAGTTTTAGCACCAA
GACCTAAACCAAGACAACGTTTAACACCTGTAGATAAGAAGGTATCTTTCGTGGATATCATGCCACATCA
GAGTGATGAGACTTCTCCTCCTCTTGAAGATAGGAAGGAAATTTCACCAGAGGTAGAGCATATACCAGAA
ATAGAAATTAATATGCTGACTGTTCCACATGTTCCCAAGGTTTCACAAGAAGGCAGTGTAGATGAGGTAA
AAGAGAATACTGAGAAAATGCAGCAAGGAAAAGATGATGTGTCTTTACTATCTGAAGGTCAGCTTGCAGA
ACAAAGCTTGGCATCTTCTGAAGATGAAACAGAAATAACAGAGGACTTGGAACCAGAAGTTGAAGAGGAC
ATGTCAGCTTCTGACAGTGATGACTGTATTATTCCAGGTCCTATCTCCAAGAATATCAAACAGAGTCTCG
CATTGTCTCCCGGGCTGGGGTGCAGTAGCGCGATCTCAGCTCACTGCAACTTCCGCCTCCCGGGTTCCAG
CGATTTTCCTGCCTCAGCCTCCCAAGTAGATGGGATTACAGGTGCCTGCCACCACAGCCAGCCATCAGAA
AAAATTCGGATTGAGATCATAGCTCTAAGCCTTAATGATTCTCAAGTAACCATGGATGACACTATCCAAC
GGCTGTTTGTTGAGTGTCGATTCTACAGTCTTCCTGCTGAAGAGACACCCGTGTCACTTCCAAAACCCAA
GAGTGGGCAGTGGGTCTACTATAACTATAGCAATGTGATCTACGTGGATAAAGAAAACAACAAAGCAAAG
AGAGACATCTTAAAAGCTATACTACAAAAACAAGAGATGCCTAATAGAAGCCTTCGCTTCACCGTGGTCA
GTGACCCTCCAGAGGACGAGCAGGACCTGGAGTGTGAGGACATTGGCGTGGCTCACGTCGACCTTGCCGA
CATGTTTCAGGAAGGGAGGGACCTCATTGAGCAAAATATCGATGTTTTTGATGCACGAGCAGATGGTGAA
GGTATTGGCAAGCTCAGGGTAACAGTCGAAGCTCTCCATGCCCTCCAGTCTGTCTACAAGCAATACAGAG
ATGACTTGGAGGCTTGAGGCCGCCTCGGCCATCGATAAGGATCCGCCCCTCTCCCTCCCCCCCCCCTAAC
GTTACTGGCCGAAGCCGCTTGGAATAAGGCCGGTGTGCGTTTGTCTATATGTTATTTTCCACCATATTGC
CGTCTTTTGGCAATGTGAGGGCCCGGAAACCTGGCCCTGTCTTCTTGACGAGCATTCCTAGGGGTCTTTC
CCCTCTCGCCAAAGGAATGCAAGGTCTGTTGAATGTCGTGAAGGAAGCAGTTCCTCTGGAAGCTTCTTGA
AGACAAACAACGTCTGTAGCGACCCTTTGCAGGCAGCGGAACCCCCCACCTGGCGACAGGTGCCTCTGCG
GCCAAAAGCCACGTGTATAAGATACACCTGCAAAGGCGGCACAACCCCAGTGCCACGTTGTGAGTTGGAT
AGTTGTGGAAAGAGTCAAATGGCTCTCCTCAAGCGTATTCAACAAGGGGCTGAAGGATGCCCAGAAGGTA
CCCCATTGTATGGGATCTGATCTGGGGCCTCGGTACACATGCTTTACATGTGTTTAGTCGAGGTTAAAAA
AACGTCTAGGCCCCCCGAACCACGGGGACGTGGTTTTCCTTTGAAAAACACGATGATAATATGGCCACAA
CCATGGTGAGCAAGGGCGAGGAGCTGTTCACCGGGGTGGTGCCCATCCTGGTCGAGCTGGACGGCGACGT
AAACGGCCACAAGTTCAGCGTGTCCGGCGAGGGCGAGGGCGATGCCACCTACGGCAAGCTGACCCTGAAG
TTCATCTGCACCACCGGCAAGCTGCCCGTGCCCTGGCCCACCCTCGTGACCACCCTGACCTACGGCGTGC
AGTGCTTCAGCCGCTACCCCGACCACATGAAGCAGCACGACTTCTTCAAGTCCGCCATGCCCGAAGGCTA
CGTCCAGGAGCGCACCATCTTCTTCAAGGACGACGGCAACTACAAGACCCGCGCCGAGGTGAAGTTCGAG
GGCGACACCCTGGTGAACCGCATCGAGCTGAAGGGCATCGACTTCAAGGAGGACGGCAACATCCTGGGGC
ACAAGCTGGAGTACAACTACAACAGCCACAACGTCTATATCATGGCCGACAAGCAGAAGAACGGCATCAA
GGTGAACTTCAAGATCCGCCACAACATCGAGGACGGCAGCGTGCAGCTCGCCGACCACTACCAGCAGAAC
ACCCCCATCGGCGACGGCCCCGTGCTGCTGCCCGACAACCACTACCTGAGCACCCAGTCCGCCCTGAGCA
AAGACCCCAACGAGAAGCGCGATCACATGGTCCTGCTGGAGTTCGTGACCGCCGCCGGGATCACTCTCGG
CATGGACGAGCTGTACAAGTAAAGCGGCCGCAATCAACCTCTGGATTACAAAATTTGTGAAAGATTGACT
GGTATTCTTAACTATGTTGCTCCTTTTACGCTATGTGGATACGCTGCTTTAATGCCTTTGTATCATGCTA
TTGCTTCCCGTATGGCTTTCATTTTCTCCTCCTTGTATAAATCCTGGTTGCTGTCTCTTTATGAGGAGTT
GTGGCCCGTTGTCAGGCAACGTGGCGTGGTGTGCACTGTGTTTGCTGACGCAACCCCCACTGGTTGGGGC
ATTGCCACCACCTGTCAGCTCCTTTCCGGGACTTTCGCTTTCCCCCTCCCTATTGCCACGGCGGAACTCA
TCGCCGCCTGCCTTGCCCGCTGCTGGACAGGGGCTCGGCTGTTGGGCACTGACAATTCCGTGGTGTTGTC
GGGGAAATCATCGTCCTTTCCTTGGCTGCTCGCCTGTGTTGCCACCTGGATTCTGCGCGGGACGTCCTTC
TGCTACGTCCCTTCGGCCCTCAATCCAGCGGACCTTCCTTCCCGCGGCCTGCTGCCGGCTCTGCGGCCTC
TTCCGCGTCTTCGCCTTCGCCCTCAGACGAGTCGGATCTCCCTTTGGGCCGCCTCCCCGCCTGCCTGCAG
GTTTGTCGAGACCTAGAAAAACATGGAGCAATCACAAGTAGCAATACAGCAGCTACCAATGCTGATTGTG
CCTGGCTAGAAGCACAAGAGGAGGAGGAGGTGGGTTTTCCAGTCACACCTCAGGTACCTTTAAGACCAAT
GACTTACAAGGCAGCTGTAGATCTTAGCCACTTTTTAAAAGAAAAGGGGGGACTGGAAGGGCTAATTCAC
TCCCAACGAAGACAAGATATCCTTGATCTGTGGATCTACCACACACAAGGCTACTTCCCTGATTGGCAGA
ACTACACACCAGGGCCAGGGATCAGATATCCACTGACCTTTGGATGGTGCTACAAGCTAGTACCAGTTGA
GCAAGAGAAGGTAGAAGAAGCCAATGAAGGAGAGAACACCCGCTTGTTACACCCTGTGAGCCTGCATGGG
ATGGATGACCCGGAGAGAGAAGTATTAGAGTGGAGGTTTGACAGCCGCCTAGCATTTCATCACATGGCCC
GAGAGCTGCATCCGGACTGTACTGGGTCTCTCTGGTTAGACCAGATCTGAGCCTGGGAGCTCTCTGGCTA
ACTAGGGAACCCACTGCTTAAGCCTCAATAAAGCTTGCCTTGAGTGCTTCAAGTAGTGTGTGCCCGTCTG
TTGTGTGACTCTGGTAACTAGAGATCCCTCAGACCCTTTTAGTCAGTGTGGAAAATCTCTAGCAGGGCCC
GTTTAAACCCGCTGATCAGCCTCGACTGTGCCTTCTAGTTGCCAGCCATCTGTTGTTTGCCCCTCCCCCG
TGCCTTCCTTGACCCTGGAAGGTGCCACTCCCACTGTCCTTTCCTAATAAAATGAGGAAATTGCATCGCA
TTGTCTGAGTAGGTGTCATTCTATTCTGGGGGGTGGGGTGGGGCAGGACAGCAAGGGGGAGGATTGGGAA
GACAATAGCAGGCATGCTGGGGATGCGGTGGGCTCTATGGCTTCTGAGGCGGAAAGAACCAGCTGGGGCT
CTAGGGGGTATCCCC
[124 nt withheld, positions 6946-7069]
C
[91 nt withheld, positions 7071-7161]
A
[49 nt withheld, positions 7163-7211]
CCTTTGACGTTGGAGTCCACGTTCTTT
[37 nt withheld, positions 7239-7275]
ACCCTATCTCGGTCTATTCTTTTGATTTATAAGGGATTTTGCCGATTTCGGCCTATTGGTTAAAAAATGA
GCTGATTTAACAAAAATTTAACGCGAATTAATTCTGTGGAATGTGTGTCAGTTAGGGTGTGGAAAGTCCC
CAGGCTCCCCAGCAGGCAGAAGTATGCAAAGCATGCATCTCAATTAGTCAGCAACCAGGTGTGGAAAGTC
CCCAGGCTCCCCAGCAGGCAGAAGTATGCAAAGCATGCATCTCAATTAGTCAGCAACCATAGTCCCGCCC
CTAACTCCGCCCATCCCGCCCCTAACTCCGCCCAGTTCCGCCCATTCTCCGCCCCATGGCTGACTAATTT
TTTTTATTTATGCAGAGGCCGAGGCCGCCTCTGCCTCTGAGCTATTCCAGAAGTAGTGAGGAGGCTTTTT
TGGAGGCCTAGGCTTTTGCAAAAAGCTCCCGGGAGCTTGTATATCCATTTTCGGATCTGATCAGCACGTG
TTGACAATTAATCATCGGCATAGTATATCGGCATAGTATAATACGACAAGGTGAGGAACTAAACCATGGC
CAAGTTGACCAGTGCCGTTCCGGTGCTCACCGCGCGCGACGTCGCCGGAGCGGTCGAGTTCTGGACCGAC
CGGCTCGGGTTCTCCCGGGACTTCGTGGAGGACGACTTCGCCGGTGTGGTCCGGGACGACGTGACCCTGT
TCATCAGCGCGGTCCAGGACCAGGTGGTGCCGGACAACACCCTGGCCTGGGTGTGGGTGCGCGGCCTGGA
CGAGCTGTACGCCGAGTGGTCGGAGGTCGTGTCCACGAACTTCCGGGACGCCTCCGGGCCGGCCATGACC
GAGATCGGCGAGCAGCCGTGGGGGCGGGAGTTCGCCCTGCGCGACCCGGCCGGCAACTGCGTGCACTTCG
TGGCCGAGGAGCAGGACTGACACGTGCTACGAGATTTCGATTCCACCGCCGCCTTCTATGAAAGGTTGGG
CTTCGGAATCGTTTTCCGGGACGCCGGCTGGATGATCCTCCAGCGCGGGGATCTCATGCTGGAGTTCTTC
GCCCACCCCAACTTGTTTATTGCAGCTTATAATGGTTACAAATAAAGCAATAGCATCACAAATTTCACAA
ATAAAGCATTTTTTTCACTGCATTCTAGTTGTGGTTTGTCCAAACTCATCAATGTATCTTATCATGTCTG
TATACCGTCGACCTCTAGCTAGAGCTTGGCGTAATCATGGTCATAGCTGTTTCCTGTGTGAAATTGTTAT
CCGCTCACAATTCCACACAACATACGAGCCGGAAGCATAAAGTGTAAAGCCTGGGGTGCCTAATGAGTGA
GCTAACTCACATTAATTGCGTTGCGCTCACTGCCCGCTTTCCAGTCGGGAAACCTGTCGTGCCAGCTGCA
TTAATGAATCGGCCAACGCGCGGGGAGAGGCGGTTTGCGTATTGGGCGCTCTTCCGCTTCCTCGCTCACT
GACTCGCTGCGCTCGGTCGTTCGGCTGCGGCGAGCGGTATCAGCTCACTCAAAGGCGGTAATACGGTTAT
CCACAGAATCAGGGGATAACGCAGGAAAGAACATGTGAGCAAAAGGCCAGCAAAAGGCCAGGAACCGTAA
AAAGGCCGCGTTGCTGGCGTTTTTCCATAGGCTCCGCCCCCCTGACGAGCATCACAAAAATCGACGCTCA
AGTCAGAGGTGGCGAAACCCGACAGGACTATAAAGATACCAGGCGTTTCCCCCTGGAAGCTCCCTCGTGC
GCTCTCCTGTTCCGACCCTGCCGCTTACCGGATACCTGTCCGCCTTTCTCCCTTCGGGAAGCGTGGCGCT
TTCTCATAGCTCACGCTGTAGGTATCTCAGTTCGGTGTAGGTCGTTCGCTCCAAGCTGGGCTGTGTGCAC
GAACCCCCCGTTCAGCCCGACCGCTGCGCCTTATCCGGTAACTATCGTCTTGAGTCCAACCCGGTAAGAC
ACGACTTATCGCCACTGGCAGCAGCCACTGGTAACAGGATTAGCAGAGCGAGGTATGTAGGCGGTGCTAC
AGAGTTCTTGAAGTGGTGGCCTAACTACGGCTACACTAGAAGAACAGTATTTGGTATCTGCGCTCTGCTG
AAGCCAGTTACCTTCGGAAAAAGAGTTGGTAGCTCTTGATCCGGCAAACAAACCACCGCTGGTAGCGGTG
GTTTTTTTGTTTGCAAGCAGCAGATTACGCGCAGAAAAAAAGGATCTCAAGAAGATCCTTTGATCTTTTC
TACGGGGTCTGACGCTCAGTGGAACGAAAACTCACGTTAAGGGATTTTGGTCATGAGATTATCAAAAAGG
ATCTTCACCTAGATCCTTTTAAATTAAAAATGAAGTTTTAAATCAATCTAAAGTATATATGAGTAAACTT
GGTCTGACAGTTACCAATGCTTAATCAGTGAGGCACCTATCTCAGCGATCTGTCTATTTCGTTCATCCAT
AGTTGCCTGACTCCCCGTCGTGTAGATAACTACGATACGGGAGGGCTTACCATCTGGCCCCAGTGCTGCA
ATGATACCGCGAGACCCACGCTCACCGGCTCCAGATTTATCAGCAATAAACCAGCCAGCCGGAAGGGCCG
AGCGCAGAAGTGGTCCTGCAACTTTATCCGCCTCCATCCAGTCTATTAATTGTTGCCGGGAAGCTAGAGT
AAGTAGTTCGCCAGTTAATAGTTTGCGCAACGTTGTTGCCATTGCTACAGGCATCGTGGTGTCACGCTCG
TCGTTTGGTATGGCTTCATTCAGCTCCGGTTCCCAACGATCAAGGCGAGTTACATGATCCCCCATGTTGT
GCAAAAAAGCGGTTAGCTCCTTCGGTCCTCCGATCGTTGTCAGAAGTAAGTTGGCCGCAGTGTTATCACT
CATGGTTATGGCAGCACTGCATAATTCTCTTACTGTCATGCCATCCGTAAGATGCTTTTCTGTGACTGGT
GAGTACTCAACCAAGTCATTCTGAGAATAGTGTATGCGGCGACCGAGTTGCTCTTGCCCGGCGTCAATAC
GGGATAATACCGCGCCACATAGCAGAACTTTAAAAGTGCTCATCATTGGAAAACGTTCTTCGGGGCGAAA
ACTCTCAAGGATCTTACCGCTGTTGAGATCCAGTTCGATGTAACCCACTCGTGCACCCAACTGATCTTCA
GCATCTTTTACTTTCACCAGCGTTTCTGGGTGAGCAAAAACAGGAAGGCAAAATGCCGCAAAAAAGGGAA
TAAGGGCGACACGGAAATGTTGAATACTCATACTCTTCCTTTTTCAATATTATTGAAGCATTTATCAGGG
TTATTGTCTCATGAGCGGATACATATTTGAATGTATTTAGAAAAATAAACAAATAGGGGTTCCGCGCACA
TTTCCCCGAAAAGTGCCACCTGACGTCGACGGATCGGGAGATCTCCCGATCCCCTATGGTGCACTCTCAG
TACAATCTGCTCTGATGCCGCATAGTTAAGCCAGTATCTGCTCCCTGCTTGTGTGTTGGAGGTCGCTGAG
TAGTGCGCGAGCAAAATTTAAGCTACAACAAGGCAAGGCTTGACCGACAATTGCATGAAGAATCTGCTTA
GGGTTAGGCGTTTTGCGCTGCTTCGCGATGTACGGGCCAGATATACGCGTTGACATTGATTATTGACTAG
TTATTAATAGTAATCAATTACGGGGTCATTAGTTCATAGCCCATATATGGAGTTCCGCGTTACATAACTT
ACGGTAAATGGCCCGCCTGGCTGACCGCCCAACGACCCCCGCCCATTGACGTCAATAATGACGTATGTTC
CCATAGTAACGCCAATAGGGACTTTCCATTGACGTCAATGGGTGGAGTATTTACGGTAAACTGCCCACTT
GGCAGTACATCAAGTGTATCATATGCCAAGTACGCCCCCTATTGACGTCAATGACGGTAAATGGCCCGCC
TGGCATTATGCCCAGTACATGACCTTATGGGACTTTCCTACTTGGCAGTACATCTACGTATTAGTCATCG
CTATTACCATGGTGATGCGGTTTTGGCAGTACATCAATGGGCGTGGATAGCGGTTTGACTCACGGGGATT
TCCAAGTCTCCACCCCATTGACGTCAATGGGAGTTTGTTTTGGCACCAAAATCAACGGGACTTTCCAAAA
TGTCGTAACAACTCCGCCCCATTGACGCAAATGGGCGGTAGGCGTGTACGGTGGGAGGTCTATATAAGCA
GCGCGTTTTGCCTGTACTGGGTCTCTCTGGTTAGACCAGATCTGAGCCTGGGAGCTCTCTGGCTAACTAG
GGAACCCACTGCTTAAGCCTCAATAAAGCTTGCCTTGAGTGCTTCAAGTAGTGTGTGCCCGTCTGTTGTG
TGACTCTGGTAACTAGAGATCCCTCAGACCCTTTTAGTCAGTGTGGAAAATCTCTAGCAGTGGCGCCCGA
ACAGGGACTTGAAAGCGAAAGGGAAACCAGAGGAGCTCTCTCGACGCAGGACTCGGCTTGCTGAAGCGCG
CACGGCAAGAGGCGAGGGGCGGCGACTGGTGAGTACGCCAAAAATTTTGACTAGCGGAGGCTAGAAGGAG
AGAGATGGGTGCGAGAGCGTCAGTATTAAGCGGGGGAGAATTAGATCGCGATGGGAAAAAATTCGGTTAA
GGCCAGGGGGAAAGAAAAAATATAAATTAAAACATATAGTATGGGCAAGCAGGGAGCTAGAACGATTCGC
AGTTAATCCTGGCCTGTTAGAAACATCAGAAGGCTGTAGACAAATACTGGGACAGCTACAACCATCCCTT
CAGACAGGATCAGAAGAACTTAGATCATTATATAATACAGTAGCAACCCTCTATTGTGTGCATCAAAGGA
TAGAGATAAAAGACACCAAGGAAGCTTTAGACAAGATAGAGGAAGAGCAAAACAAAAGTAAGACCACCGC
ACAGCAAGCGGCCGCTGATCTTCAGACCTGGAGGAGGAGATATGAGGGACAATTGGAGAAGTGAATTATA
TAAATATAAAGTAGTAAAAATTGAACCATTAGGAGTAGCACCCACCAAGGCAAAGAGAAGAGTGGTGCAG
AGAGAAAAAAGAGCAGTGGGAATAGGAGCTTTGTTCCTTGGGTTCTTGGGAGCAGCAGGAAGCACTATGG
GCGCAGCGTCAATGACGCTGACGGTACAGGCCAGACAATTATTGTCTGGTATAGTGCAGCAGCAGAACAA
TTTGCTGAGGGCTATTGAGGCGCAACAGCATCTGTTGCAACTCACAGTCTGGGGCATCAAGCAGCTCCAG
GCAAGAATCCTGGCTGTGGAAAGATACCTAAAGGATCAACAGCTCCTGGGGATTTGGGGTTGCTCTGGAA
AACTCATTTGCACCACTGCTGTGCCTTGGAATGCTAGTTGGAGTAATAAATCTCTGGAACAGATTTGGAA
TCACACGACCTGGATGGAGTGGGACAGAGAAATTAACAATTACACAAGCTTAATACACTCCTTAATTGAA
GAATCGCAAAACCAGCAAGAAAAGAATGAACAAGAATTATTGGAATTAGATAAATGGGCAAGTTTGTGGA
ATTGGTTTAACATAACAAATTGGCTGTGGTATATAAAATTATTCATAATGATAGTAGGAGGCTTGGTAGG
TTTAAGAATAGTTTTTGCTGTACTTTCTATAGTGAATAGAGTTAGGCAGGGATATTCACCATTATCGTTT
CAGACCCACCTCCCAACCCCGAGGGGACCCGACAGGCCCGAAGGAATAGAAGAAGAAGGTGGAGAGAGAG
ACAGAGACAGATCCATTCGATTAGTGAACGGATCGGCACTGCGTGCGCCAATTCTGCAGACAAATGGCAG
TATTCATCCACAATTTTAAAAGAAAAGGGGGGATTGGGGGGTACAGTGCAGGGGAAAGAATAGTAGACAT
AATAGCAACAGACATACAAACTAAAGAATTACAAAAACAAATTACAAAAATTCAAAATTTTCGGGTTTAT
TACAGGGACAGCAGAGATCCAGTTTGGTTAATTAATTGGCTCCGGTGCCCGTCAGTGGGCAGAGCGCACA
TCGCCCACAGTCCCCGAGAAGTTGTGGGGAGGGGTCGGCAATTGAACCGGTGCCTAGAGAAGGTGGCGCG
GGGTAAACTGGGAAAGTGATGTCGTGTACTGGCTCCGCCTTTTTCCCGAGGGTGGGGGAGAACCGTATAT
AAGTGCAGTAGTCGCCGTGAACGTTCTTTTTCGCAACGGGTTTGCCGCCAGAACACAGGTAAGTGCCGTG
TGTGGTTCCCGCGGGCCTGGCCTCTTTACGGGTTATGGCCCTTGCGTGCCTTGAATTACTTCCACCTGGC
TGCAGTACGTGATTCTTGATCCCGAGCTTCGGGTTGGAAGTGGGTGGGAGAGTTCGAGGCCTTGCGCTTA
AGGAGCCCCTTCGCCTCGTGCTTGAGTTGAGGCCTGGCCTGGGCGCTGGGGCCGCCGCGTGCGAATCTGG
TGGCACCTTCGCGCCTGTCTCGCTGCTTTCGATAAGTCTCTAGCCATTTAAAATTTTTGATGACCTGCTG
CGACGCTTTTTTTCTGGCAAGATAGTCTTGTAAATGCGGGCCAAGATCTGCACACTGGTATTTCGGTTTT
TGGGGCCGCGGGCGGCGACGGGGCCCGTGCGTCCCAGCGCACATGTTCGGCGAGGCGGGGCCTGCGAGCG
CGGCCACCGAGAATCGGACGGGGGTAGTCTCAAGCTGGCCGGCCTGCTCTGGTGCCTGGCCTCGCGCCGC
CGTGTATCGCCCCGCCCTGGGCGGCAAGGCTGGCCCGGTCGGCACCAGTTGCGTGAGCGGAAAGATGGCC
GCTTCCCGGCCCTGCTGCAGGGAGCTCAAAATGGAGGACGCGGCGCTCGGGAGAGCGGGCGGGTGAGTCA
CCCACACAAAGGAAAAGGGCCTTTCCGTCCTCAGCCGTCGCTTCATGTGACTCCACGGAGTACCGGGCGC
CGTCCAGGCACCTCGATTAGTTCTCGAGCTTTTGGAGTACGTCGTCTTTAGGTTGGGGGGAGGGGTTTTA
TGCGATGGAGTTTCCCCACACTGAGTGGGTGGAGACTGAAGTTAGGCCAGCTTGGCACTTGATGTAATTC
TCCTTGGAATTTGCCCTTTTTGAGTTTGGATCTTGGTTCATTCTCAAGCCTCAGACAGTGGTTCAAAGTT
TTTTTCTTCCATTTCAGGTGTCGTGA
Features (pLannotate 1.2.2; 33 found; start..end, strand, type, name):
     27..53      +  CDS            3xFLAG (fragment): three tandem FLAG® epitope tags
     63..4004    +  CDS            RPGRIP1L: FTM_HUMAN - Also known as FTM, KIAA1005, NPHP8. Experimental evidence at protein level: Swiss-Prot protein existence level 1. Negatively regulates signaling through the G-protein coupled thromboxane A2 receptor (TBXA2R) (PubMed:19464661). May be involved in mechanisms like programmed cell death, craniofacial development, patterning of the limbs, and formation of the left-right axis (By similarity). Involved in the organization of apical junctions; the function is proposed to implicate a NPHP1-4-8 module. Does not seem to be strictly required for ciliogenesis (PubMed:19464661). Involved in esta
   4036..4622    +  misc_feature   IRES2: internal ribosome entry site (IRES) of the encephalomyocarditis virus (EMCV)
   4623..5342    +  CDS            EGFP: the original enhanced GFP (Yang et al., 1996) mammalian codon-optimized
   5352..5940    +  misc_feature   WPRE: woodchuck hepatitis virus posttranscriptional regulatory element
   5951..6457    +  CDS            nef (fragment): NEF_HV1LA - Experimental evidence at protein level: Swiss-Prot protein existence level 1. Extracellular Nef protein targets CD4(+) T-lymphocytes for apoptosis by interacting with CXCR4 surface receptors. From Human immunodeficiency virus type 1 group M subtype B (isolate Lai) (HIV-1).
   6464..6644    +  LTR            5' LTR (truncated): truncated 5' long terminal repeat (LTR) from HIV-1
   6676..6900    +  polyA_signal   bGH poly(A) signal: bovine growth hormone polyadenylation signal
   6904..6925    +  promoter       SV40 promoter (fragment): SV40 enhancer and early promoter
   6946..7374    +  rep_origin     f1 ori (sequence partly withheld): f1 bacteriophage origin of replication; arrow indicates direction of (+) strand synthesis
   7388..7717    +  promoter       SV40 promoter: SV40 enhancer and early promoter
   7765..7812    +  promoter       EM7 promoter: synthetic bacterial promoter&nbsp
   7831..8205    +  CDS            BleoR: antibiotic-binding protein; Sh ble from Streptoalloteichus hindustanus; confers resistance to bleomycin, phleomycin, and Zeocin™
   8215..8340    +  CDS            ble (fragment): BLE_KLEPN - Experimental evidence at protein level: Swiss-Prot protein existence level 1. Binding protein with a strong affinity to the bleomycin family of antibiotics. Binds to CL990; an antimitotic-antibiotic compound. From Klebsiella pneumoniae.
   8335..8456    +  polyA_signal   SV40 poly(A) signal: SV40 polyadenylation signal
   8527..8549    -  protein_bind   lac operator (fragment): The lac repressor binds to the lac operator to inhibit transcription in E. coli. This inhibition can be relieved by adding lactose or isopropyl-β-D-thiogalactopyranoside (IPTG). lac repressor encoded by lacI
   8553..8583    -  promoter       lac promoter: promoter for the E. coli lac operon
   8598..8619    -  protein_bind   CAP binding site: CAP binding activates transcription in the presence of cAMP. E. coli catabolite activator protein
   8632..8724    -  CDS            lacI (fragment): lac repressor; lacI; The lac repressor binds to the lac operator to inhibit transcription in E. coli. This inhibition can be relieved by adding lactose or isopropyl-β-D-thiogalactopyranoside (IPTG).
   8907..9495    -  rep_origin     ori: high-copy-number ColE1/pMB1/pBR322/pUC origin of replication
   9666..10526   -  CDS            AmpR: β-lactamase; bla; confers resistance to ampicillin, carbenicillin, and related antibiotics
  10527..10631   -  promoter       AmpR promoter: bla
  10690..10742   -  misc_feature   bom (fragment): basis of mobility region from pBR322
  10897..11276   +  enhancer       CMV enhancer: human cytomegalovirus immediate early enhancer
  11277..11476   +  promoter       CMV promoter: human cytomegalovirus (CMV) immediate early promoter
  11494..11674   +  LTR            5' LTR (truncated): truncated 5' long terminal repeat (LTR) from HIV-1
  11721..11846   +  misc_feature   HIV-1 Ψ: packaging signal of human immunodeficiency virus type 1
  11830..12193   +  CDS            HIV-1 gag (fragment): gag protein from human immunodeficiency virus 1; gag
  12339..12572   +  misc_feature   RRE: The Rev response element (RRE) of HIV-1 allows for Rev-dependent mRNA export from the nucleus to the cytoplasm.
  12949..13049   +  CDS            Rev (fragment): human immunodeficiency virus 1 (HIV-1) Rev protein; rev; enhances nuclear export of unspliced and incompletely spliced viral mRNAs
  13099..13216   +  misc_feature   cPPT/CTS: central polypurine tract and central termination sequence of HIV-1
  13282..13493   +  promoter       EF-1α core promoter: core promoter for human elongation factor EF-1α
  13494..14432   +  intron         EF-1α intron A: intron upstream of the start codon of human EF-1α
