[The description below was written by a language model from this plasmid's Addgene catalogue record and pLannotate feature annotations shown in this document.]
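Description:
pLenti-EF1alpha-IRES-EGFP-Flag-hRPGRIP1L is a 14.4 kb lentiviral transfer plasmid for expressing N-terminally Flag-tagged human RPGRIP1L (also known as FTM, NPHP8, MKS5 or JBTS7) in mammalian cells. It is built on the pLenti-EF1α-IRES-EGFP backbone and is maintained in E. coli through a high-copy ColE1/pUC-type origin with ampicillin resistance. An f1 origin is also present. The backbone additionally carries an SV40/EM7-driven bleomycin/Zeocin resistance cassette with an SV40 polyadenylation signal, which lies outside the LTR-flanked region and so would not be transferred with the packaged viral genome.

The viral portion begins with a CMV enhancer/promoter fused to a truncated HIV-1 5' LTR, an arrangement that drives genomic RNA production in packaging cells. It is followed by the Ψ packaging signal with a partial gag sequence, the Rev response element for Rev-dependent nuclear export, and the cPPT/CTS. Inside this frame, the human EF-1α core promoter with its intron A drives a bicistronic transcript. The first cistron is the Flag epitope (annotated as a fragment of 3xFLAG) fused to the RPGRIP1L coding sequence, which was inserted between retained SfiI sites. An EMCV IRES then allows independent translation of EGFP, so that fluorescence marks transduced or transfected cells expressing the transgene. A WPRE downstream enhances transcript expression, and the cassette ends in a truncated 3' LTR region followed by a bGH polyadenylation signal.

The construct is suited to stable or transient delivery of tagged RPGRIP1L. The Flag tag enables detection or pull-down of the protein, and EGFP allows tracking or sorting of expressing cells.
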