Addgene plasmid #122991: pLenti-EF1alpha-IRES-EGFP-Flag-hRPGRIP1L
Purpose: Expresses Flag-tagged hRPGRIP1L in mammalian cells
Depositing lab: FENG-QIAN Li & Ken-Ichi Takemaru. Depositing organization: Stony Brook University.
Backbone
  Vector backbone: pLenti-EF1α-IRES-EGFP
  Vector type: Lentiviral
Growth in bacteria
  Bacterial resistance: Ampicillin, 100 μg/mL
  Growth temperature: 37°C
  Growth strain: NEB Stable
  Copy number: High Copy
Gene/Insert
  Gene/Insert name: RPGRIP1L
  Species: H. sapiens (human)
  Entrez Gene: RPGRIP1L (a.k.a. CORS3, FTM, JBTS7, MKS5, NPHP8, PPP1R134)
  Promoter: EF1 alpha
  Tag / fusion protein: Flag (N terminal on insert)
  Cloning method: Restriction Enzyme; 5′ cloning site SfiI (not destroyed); 3′ cloning site SfiI (not destroyed)
  Sequencing primers: 5′ TTCTCAAGCCTCAGACAGTG; 3′ AAGCGGCTTCGGCCAGTAAC
Terms and licenses: Academic/Nonprofit Terms; Industry Terms: Not Available to Industry
How to cite: pLenti-EF1alpha-IRES-EGFP-Flag-hRPGRIP1L was a gift from FENG-QIAN Li & Ken-Ichi Takemaru (Addgene plasmid # 122991 ; http://n2t.net/addgene:122991 ; RRID:Addgene_122991)
